>Addgene plasmid #109496 | actc1b-TCAP-mKate2 | addgene full sequence | sequence record 219931 | Addgene NGS Result
GCAAGTTTGTACAAAAAAGCAGGCTGCCACCATGCAGGTTTGCTCAGTCCTGGAGAAGAAAGGAGGCTGT
GTGGTTGGAGCCGAGCTCAGCTGCAGCGTCAGGGAGGAAAACCCAAATAAGAGAGAGAGTTACACCGCTG
ACTGGCGCAGCATCAATATGAAGACACAACCTGAGGATCGCCAGTCGATGCTGATGTCAGACGATTCTCG
GCGAGAGTCTCTATCCCGTTATTGGCAGGTGCGTCCTCTTCATCAGGCCTGTCCGTCGGGTGTGCGCAGA
GCGGGCACCGTGGACACTGGTGTAAGAGAGCACCAGCTCTTGCCCTACAGGAACAGCCTGCCCCTTCCCA
TCTTCAAGCCTGCAGAACTGGGCGTCCGCCTGGGTCGTGGAGCTCCACACACCCTGGAGGATCTGCCACC
TGTCCGCATCCCTGACGGAGTCTGTCCAGACAAGAGAGCAGTGGAACAGATCACCAGAGACCTGCCGCCT
GTCAAACCCATGCGGATGGAGTTCGCCAAGGCACCCAGAGCTCTGGGACGATCAATGTCTCAGGAGGCCC
AGAGAGGCGACCCAGCTTTCTTGTACAAAGTGGCTGTGAGCGAGCTGATTAAGGAGAACATGCACATGAA
GCTGTACATGGAGGGCACCGTGAACAACCACCACTTCAAGTGCACATCCGAGGGCGAAGGCAAGCCCTAC
GAGGGCACCCAGACCATGAGAATCAAGGCGGTCGAGGGCGGCCCTCTCCCCTTCGCCTTCGACATCCTGG
CTACCAGCTTCATGTACGGCAGCAAAACCTTCATCAACCACACCCAGGGCATCCCCGACTTCTTTAAGCA
GTCCTTCCCCGAGGGCTTCACATGGGAGAGAGTCACCACATACGAAGACGGGGGCGTGCTGACCGCTACC
CAGGACACCAGCCTCCAGGACGGCTGCCTCATCTACAACGTCAAGATCAGAGGGGTGAACTTCCCATCCA
ACGGCCCTGTGATGCAGAAGAAAACACTCGGCTGGGAGGCCTCCACCGAGACCCTGTACCCCGCTGACGG
CGGCCTGGAAGGCAGAGCCGACATGGCCCTGAAGCTCGTGGGCGGGGGCCACCTGATCTGCAACTTGAAG
ACCACATACAGATCCAAGAAACCCGCTAAGAACCTCAAGATGCCCGGCGTCTACTATGTGGACAGAAGAC
TGGAAAGAATCAAGGAGGCCGACAAAGAGACCTACGTCGAGCAGCACGAGGTGGCTGTGGCCAGATACTG
CGACCTCCCTAGCAAACTGGGGCACAGATGAGCGGCCGCGACTCTAGATCATAATCAGCCATACCACATT
TGTAGAGGTTTTACTTGCTTTAAAAAACCTCCCACACCTCCCCCTGAACCTGAAACATAAAATGAATGCA
ATTGTTGTTGTTAACTTGTTTATTGCAGCTTATAATGGTTACAAATAAAGCAATAGCATCACAAATTTCA
CAAATAAAGCATTTTTTTCACTGCCAACTTTATTATACATAGTTGATAATTCACTGGCCGTCGTTTTACG
GTACCATCGATGATGATCCAGACATGATAAGATACATTGATGAGTTTGGACAAACCACAACTAGAATGCA
GTGAAAAAAATGCTTTATTTGTGAAATTTGTGATGCTATTGCTTTATTTGTAACCATTATAAGCTGCAAT
AAACAAGTTAACAACAACAATTGCATTCATTTTATGTTTCAGGTTCAGGGGGAGGTGTGGGAGGTTTTTT
AAAGCAAGTAAAACCTCTACAAATGTGGTATGGCTGATTATGATCCTCTAGATCAGATCTGCGAAGATAC
GGCCACGGGTGCTCTTGATCCTGTGGCTGATTTTGGACTGTGCTGCTCGCAGCTGCTGATGAATCACATA
CTTCCTCCATTTTCTTCCACTGATTGACTGTTATAATTTCCCTAATTTCCAGGTCAAGGTGCTGTGCATT
GTGGTAATAGATGTGACATGACGTCACTTCCAAAGGACCAATGAACATGTCTGACCAATTTCATATAATG
TGAAAACGATTTTCATAGGCAGAATAAATAACATTTAAATTAAACTGGGCATCAGCGCAATTCAATTGGT
TTGGTAATAGCAAGGGAAAATAGAATGAAGTGATCTCCAAAAAATAAGTACTTTTTGACTGTAAATAAAA
TTGTAAGGAGTAAAAAGTACTTTTTTTTCTAAAAAAATGTAATTAAGTAAAAGTAAAAGTATTGATTTTT
AATTGTACTCAAGTAAAGTAAAAATCCCCAAAAATAATACTTAAGTACAGTAATCAAGTAAAATTACTCA
AGTACTTTACACCTCTGGTTCTTGACCCCCTACCTTCAGCAAGCCCAGCAGATCCACTAGTTCTAGAGCG
GCCGCCACCGCGGTGGAGCTCCAGCTTTTGTTCCCTTTAGTGAGGGTTAATTGCGCGCTTGGCGTAATCA
TGGTCATAGCTGTTTCCTGTGTGAAATTGTTATCCGCTCACAATTCCACACAACATACGAGCCGGAAGCA
TAAAGTGTAAAGCCTGGGGTGCCTAATGAGTGAGCTAACTCACATTAATTGCGTTGCGCTCACTGCCCGC
TTTCCAGTCGGGAAACCTGTCGTGCCAGCTGCATTAATGAATCGGCCAACGCGCGGGGAGAGGCGGTTTG
CGTATTGGGCGCTCTTCCGCTTCCTCGCTCACTGACTCGCTGCGCTCGGTCGTTCGGCTGCGGCGAGCGG
TATCAGCTCACTCAAAGGCGGTAATACGGTTATCCACAGAATCAGGGGATAACGCAGGAAAGAACATGTG
AGCAAAAGGCCAGCAAAAGGCCAGGAACCGTAAAAAGGCCGCGTTGCTGGCGTTTTTCCATAGGCTCCGC
CCCCCTGACGAGCATCACAAAAATCGACGCTCAAGTCAGAGGTGGCGAAACCCGACAGGACTATAAAGAT
ACCAGGCGTTTCCCCCTGGAAGCTCCCTCGTGCGCTCTCCTGTTCCGACCCTGCCGCTTACCGGATACCT
GTCCGCCTTTCTCCCTTCGGGAAGCGTGGCGCTTTCTCATAGCTCACGCTGTAGGTATCTCAGTTCGGTG
TAGGTCGTTCGCTCCAAGCTGGGCTGTGTGCACGAACCCCCCGTTCAGCCCGACCGCTGCGCCTTATCCG
GTAACTATCGTCTTGAGTCCAACCCGGTAAGACACGACTTATCGCCACTGGCAGCAGCCACTGGTAACAG
GATTAGCAGAGCGAGGTATGTAGGCGGTGCTACAGAGTTCTTGAAGTGGTGGCCTAACTACGGCTACACT
AGAAGAACAGTATTTGGTATCTGCGCTCTGCTGAAGCCAGTTACCTTCGGAAAAAGAGTTGGTAGCTCTT
GATCCGGCAAACAAACCACCGCTGGTAGCGGTGGTTTTTTTGTTTGCAAGCAGCAGATTACGCGCAGAAA
AAAAGGATCTCAAGAAGATCCTTTGATCTTTTCTACGGGGTCTGACGCTCAGTGGAACGAAAACTCACGT
TAAGGCATTTTGGTCATGAGATTATCAAAAAGGATCTTCACCTAGATCCTTTTAAATTAAAAATGAAGTT
TTAAATCAATCTAAAGTATATATGAGTAAACTTGGTCTGACAGTTACCAATGCTTAATCAGTGAGGCACC
TATCTCAGCGATCTGTCTATTTCGTTCATCCATAGTTGCCTGACTCCCCGTCGTGTAGATAACTACGATA
CGGGAGGGCTTACCATCTGGCCCCAGTGCTGCAATGATACCGCGAGACCCACGCTCACCGGCTCCAGATT
TATCAGCAATAAACCAGCCAGCCGGAAGGGCCGAGCGCAGAAGTGGTCCTGCAACTTTATCCGCCTCCAT
CCAGTCTATTAATTGTTGCCGGGAAGCTAGAGTAAGTAGTTCGCCAGTTAATAGTTTGCGCAACGTTGTT
GCCATTGCTACAGGCATCGTGGTGTCACGCTCGTCGTTTGGTATGGCTTCATTCAGCTCCGGTTCCCAAC
GATCAAGGCGAGTTACATGATCCCCCATGTTGTGCAAAAAAGCGGTTAGCTCCTTCGGTCCTCCGATCGT
TGTCAGAAGTAAGTTGGCCGCAGTGTTATCACTCATGGTTATGGCAGCACTGCATAATTCTCTTACTGTC
ATGCCATCCGTAAGATGCTTTTCTGTGACTGGTGAGTACTCAACCAAGTCATTCTGAGAATAGTGTATGC
GGCGACCGAGTTGCTCTTGCCCGGCGTCAATACGGGATAATACCGCGCCACATAGCAGAACTTTAAAAGT
GCTCATCATTGGAAAACGTTCTTCGGGGCGAAAACTCTCAAGGATCTTACCGCTGTTGAGATCCAGTTCG
ATGTAACCCACTCGTGCACCCAACTGATCTTCAGCATCTTTTACTTTCACCAGCGTTTCTGGGTGAGCAA
AAACAGGAAGGCAAAATGCCGCAAAAAAGGGAATAAGGGCGACACGGAAATGTTGAATACTCATACTCTT
CCTTTTTCAATATTATTGAAGCATTTATCAGGGTTATTGTCTCATGAGCGGATACATATTTGAATGTATT
TAGAAAAATAAACAAATAGGGGTTCCGCGCACATTTCCCCGAAAAGTGCCACCTAAATTGTAAGCGTTAA
TATTTTGTTAAAATTCGCGTTAAATTTTTGTTAAATCAGCTCATTTTTTAACCAATAGGCCGAAATCGGC
AAAATCCCTTATAAATCAAAAGAATAGACCGAGATAGGGT
[37 nt withheld, positions 4731-4767]
AAAGAACGTGGACTCCAACGTCAAAGG
[32 nt withheld, positions 4795-4826]
GCTGGCTAAGAACTCATCAGCCTCCCCGGTCCATCTACCCACGTACCAATGCACCAATTGGCCACAATGA
CGGCTACTACATGGTGCCATTCCTTCCTCTTTATAGGAATGGAGACTACCTCCTGTCCAACAATGCTCTT
GGATACGAGTACGCCTACCTGTTGGACCCAGGTCATTGCACAACACCAGAAATGCCCTCTGATCTGCAAA
AGACGTGAATATCTGTTCAGACACCCATATCCACTCTGTTCCACACAGGTCAGAGGTTTGTCCAGGAGTT
CTTGACAGAGGTGTAAAAAGTACTCAAAAATTTTACTCAAGTGAAAGTACAAGTACTTAGGGAAAATTTT
ACTCAATTAAAAGTAAAAGTATCTGGCTAGAATCTTACTTGAGTAAAAGTAAAAAAGTACTCCATTAAAA
TTGTACTTGAGTATTAAGGAAGTAAAAGTAAAAGCAAGAAAGAAAACTAGAGATTCTTGTTTAAGCTTTT
AATCTCAAAAAACATTAAATGAAATGCATACAAGGTTTTATCCTGCTTTAGAACTGTTTGTATTTAATTA
TCAAACTATAAGACAGACAATCTAATGCCAGTACACGCTACTCAAAGTTGTAAAACCTCAGATTTAACTT
CAGTAGAAGCTGATTCTCAAAATTGTTAGTGTCAAGCCTAGCTCTTTTGGGGCTGAAAAGCAATCCTGCA
GTGCTGAAAAGCCTCTCACAGGCAGCCGATGCGGGAAGAGGTGTATTAGTCTTGATAGAGAGGCTGCAAA
TAGCAGGAAACGTGAGCAGAGACTCCCTGGTGTCTGAAACACAGGCCAGATGGGCCCTCGAGCAGGAAAC
AGCTATGACCATGATTACGCCAAGCTATCAACTTTGTATAGAAAAGTTGGCACGCGCAGATTCCGTGTGG
GCCTGGTAATATCTTACCATTTTAAGCTATTTTAAGATTAGGGAAAAAAATTAAATAAAACTACTTTAAA
ATTACTTTCCTTAAAAAGCAACATATTTATTTAGTTTTTGTTTAACTGGCTCAAGATTGTAATATTTTAC
TTTTACATGTTTTTTTAAGTACCTAAATGTGTTCAAAAGTAAAGTATGTTATTGTTTTTTTTTTTTAATG
TTAGCTAAGCTTTAAATTGTAATATATTACTTTTAAAAGTGACTTTTTAAAAATGTAAATAAAAAAGTAA
CTATAAATGTGTAATGCATGTTATTTCTGTGGGTTTTTAATTTTCATCTCAACTGGGCTTACAATTTTAA
CATAATAAAAATCAAATCAAATCAAATCAGGCCCTTATTTGTCACATACACTCTTGTATACTGAAATAAA
CTAAATGTTGAGAAAAATTTAAATACACCAAAATAACGCATACCTTTTTTGTAATTACCTAAGTAAAACA
TTTAGTTCCTTTTTTAAGTGACTCAAGATTGTAATCTATTAATTGTAAAAGATAAAACTAGTGATCAATC
TGACGTGCTTCTATGCAGCCTGTGAGATTAATTGTGATGTTTAATTATTAAACAATTTAAATGGATCAAA
CATTTCACATGTGCTTATTGTGTCCAACAAAACCAGCAGAAGCACTTAAAAATATTGCATGACAACATGA
GTTTTTAATGTAAATTATATATACTTCCTAAACGAAGTTAATCATATTTCTAAAATAATAATGTCATTGA
AATATTTAAATAAATGATAAGCTTTAGTTGATTCAACATAAAATTGAAAGCAATAAGGACTTTTTTTTTT
TACAGCGGTGAAGCAAAAGCATGTAATAATCATATAATATAATAAATAAATAAATAAATAATGGCTCTTG
GTGCAAATATGAACACTTTAAATAAATATAGAATAAATATGATCAATAAGTCATAACGATGTGTTTTATG
TTGATTATAATTTAAACATGTTTCTAACGCAAGTTTTAAAAACTGTTTTAAAGTATTATTTTAAGTTATA
AGATCAATTTGACTCAACATTTTGTAGTGAAAATATGTTGTGTAAAATTAATATAATATACACTATAAAA
ATGCAGGGTTCCACACAATACATTAATGTTGTCCCAACACAAATCGATTAAGTTAACAAATATATGTGGA
TTGAACATAAAAAATTAAGTTGTCCCAATGAAATCTCAAGAATTGTGTTGTTTCAGCTCATTTTAAATAA
GTAGTTTTAACAAGTAAAAAATAACATATTTTTGAGTGTGTATATATATATATTACAAAATATAATAATA
TAAAATGTAAAAGATATAAACCATGCTACATATATTTAAGAGCTATTTTGCACATTACTTTTTTGCAAGC
CATTTTAGTGTTTTTTTTACAAATATATATTAGCTAAATATACAATATCTTAAATATACAATTAATCAGA
CATGCAATTAATGCATTTAACCTACATAAAAATACATGATCAACATATGTTTTATGCTGATTACAACTAA
ATCAAACGTAATGAAATTAATTTATAAAAGCGATTTAAATATGTCAATATTTTAAGTTAAAATCACTTGA
AACCTACTATAAATGAACTTAAATTAAAAAAATCTCCTTTAATTCCAATGCAACAGTGTTGTTTTTTCAG
CTGAGGACCCCCGGTGCAGATGGTTGGCCCCCGGCCCGCTATTCTAAGGAAGCCTTTCTTAATTTTAGGG
CGGCGCTGCATGCGCTCAGATCAGATTCACGGGTGGAGAGGGTTATTTTCTCTTTTTTATTTTTTCTTGC
CTGCTCATATTTGGGCCTGTGTGAACCCCAGGCTCCGCCTCGGCCCCCAGGAGCCGCTCTTATTTAAAGG
GGATCCTCGCCTTCAGTCTTCGTCCCAGTGGAAGCATCAGTCTTGTGATAACAACTTGGTGAGTCCTACA
GACCAGCGCTCGACTCTAGGCTTTAAATGCATTGATTTCTCTGGATTAGCTACCGGGAGAGTTTTAACTT
TGCTTATTAGTCTTGTGCTCGAACTGCTAGGTTTAAAGAGTGTTTTCTCTAATGCATGCATGAAGCGACA
GCTGAAAACCAGAAATAGAGCGTTTGTCCTCCTGTTAAACTCTAGCCTTTCTTTGGCATTTGTCAGTCCG
AGTCTTCAGCTGCCGGCAGGAGATTGGGTTTCAGTAACACTTGCTGAGCACAAACTACACGTGCTTTCTT
CAGATTTAATTCATTATTAATCATTCTAGATTTAAATGATGTTCTTACTCATTGCTGATTATTTTAGCCT
TGCGGAGCAGATTAAATGAGCACGTGTTTCATTAAGATTGATTTAAATATAATTAATATTTCACCACTGT
AGTTTTAAAATTGCCTTCTAAGTCATGGTTGATTTTTAATAGGTATCGGCTCTAATTAGATTACTATTTT
GGTTTTTAAATGTTATTTCTATTTCATTTGTAGGCTCGTTTTTAATGTGATTTTATTAGATTCTAGTTTT
AAAATCATCTCTTAGCCTTAATGAGCAGACTGAATGAACATGTTTCATTAAGATTAACTTCATTATAATG
AATTATTTAATCATTCTAGTGGGTTATAAATCAGCTCTATTTAAATTAATTGTCGTGTTTATTTCTATTT
AATTTTTGATTATTTTTTCAGGGTCGTTTTTATGTGATTTTTTCCCGTTTCTAATTTTAAACTAATTGTT
TGATTTTTATATGATTCGACTCTTTTTAAATGAATTGTTTTGCTTTTTTTATTGAGCATATATATATTAT
ACAATTTCAATCAACAATTGTTGTGCTTTTTAAATGTTGTTTCTATTTCATTTCTAGGGTCGATTTTATT
CGATTCTAGTTTTAAAATCGTGATTTTTAACTTCTAACCTTACTGAGCAGACTGAATGAACATGTTTCAT
CAAGATTAACTTCATTATAGTTAATTATTGAATCGTGCTAGTGGTTTATAAATCAGCTCTATTTAAATTA
ATCATCATCATTATTTCTATTTAATTTTTATTATTTCTTTAGGATTATTTTTATGTGATTTTTTTCACGT
TCTAGTTTTAAACTCAATGCTCATTACTGCTCACCCTTGCTGAGCAGTCTTTCGTTAAGATTAAATTAAT
TAATAACCATTCTAGTTTTAAAACAGTGTCTTAAGGCATAGCTGATATTTTACAAGTTTACTATTTAATA
TATCTCCTTTCTTTTTTTAGGGTCGATTTCATCTGATTTGATTAATTTTTATTATCTTCACTAAGCTTTT
TGTTCTAGGTTTTATTCTCAGTATTATTACTGTTATATTTGAACTGAATTTCTCCTCATAGTTTATTCAT
TTTATTTATTTATTTTTTGTTTATTCGCTATTTTGTATTTTAGTTTTTAATTAGAAATTTTATTAGAATC
GTTTTGAACTAGTTTTTATGCACTCTAACATTAATATTAAATCATAACTATTATTTTTATTATAATTTAT
TTGTGTTTATCTTTTTGTGTAGCTTTCATGTGTTTTTATTTTAGTTTTATTATGTTTGCATTGAATTTTT
TGGACTAGTTTATATAACGATATACAGAAAAGCCATGACAACAAATGTTTTTATAATACCTATTAAGTAT
AAGCTAATCAGATTTCCACTATTCTGTTCAAAGTTAACATTATTAGCCATTCTGATGGATCATTTGACAT
TTGTCATATGTCTTTATGAACACTGCTCTTTCAGATGCCACTTTTAAAGCTGTTTTTTACAGTAAATGAA
CGTTTATTATTATGACATTATTTCCTAAGGCCTCTAGAGTACAGCAGGATGTGGCGTGTGCATTACCGTG
TAATTATGCTGACTGTAAATGTGCATTTATAGACTGTCAGCATGTCTGACTGTGCGCTGTTGTGATTGGT
CCTGCACAGACCAAG
Features (pLannotate 1.2.2; 22 found; start..end, strand, type, name):
      2..22      +  protein_bind   attB1: mutant version of attB; core recombination site for the Gateway® BP reaction BP Clonase™
    573..593     -  protein_bind   attB2: mutant version of attB; core recombination site for the Gateway® BP reaction BP Clonase™
    596..1291    +  CDS            mKate2: monomeric far-red fluorescent protein (Shcherbo et al., 2009) mammalian codon-optimized
   1307..1390    +  CDS            large T antigen (fragment): large T antigen from SV40 (simian virus 40)
   1413..1494    +  polyA_signal   SV40 poly(A) signal: SV40 polyadenylation signal
   1495..1515    -  protein_bind   attB3: mutant version of attB; core recombination site for the Gateway® BP reaction BP Clonase™
   1519..1539    +  CDS            lacZα (fragment): LacZα fragment of β-galactosidase; lacZ fragment
   1555..1689    -  polyA_signal   SV40 poly(A) signal: SV40 polyadenylation signal
   1712..1795    -  CDS            large T antigen (fragment): large T antigen from SV40 (simian virus 40)
   2361..2401    -  misc_feature   MCS (fragment): pBluescript multiple cloning site
   2414..2432    -  promoter       T3 promoter: promoter for bacteriophage T3 RNA polymerase
   2477..2493    -  protein_bind   lac operator: The lac repressor binds to the lac operator to inhibit transcription in E. coli. This inhibition can be relieved by adding lactose or isopropyl-β-D-thiogalactopyranoside (IPTG). lac repressor encoded by lacI
   2501..2531    -  promoter       lac promoter: promoter for the E. coli lac operon
   2546..2567    -  protein_bind   CAP binding site: CAP binding activates transcription in the presence of cAMP. E. coli catabolite activator protein
   2580..2672    -  CDS            lacI (fragment): lac repressor; lacI; The lac repressor binds to the lac operator to inhibit transcription in E. coli. This inhibition can be relieved by adding lactose or isopropyl-β-D-thiogalactopyranoside (IPTG).
   2855..3443    -  rep_origin     ori: high-copy-number ColE1/pMB1/pBR322/pUC origin of replication
   3614..4474    -  CDS            AmpR: β-lactamase; bla; confers resistance to ampicillin, carbenicillin, and related antibiotics
   4475..4579    -  promoter       AmpR promoter: bla
   4605..4826    -  rep_origin     M13 ori (fragment) (sequence partly withheld): M13 bacteriophage origin of replication; arrow indicates direction of (+) strand synthesis
   4826..5113    +  CDS            tyr (fragment) (sequence partly withheld): TYRO_ORYLA - Also known as tyro. Experimental evidence at transcript level: Swiss-Prot protein existence level 2. This is a copper-containing oxidase that functions in the formation of pigments such as melanins and other polyphenolic compounds. From Oryzias latipes (Japanese rice fish) (Japanese killifish).
   5695..5715    +  protein_bind   attB4: mutant version of attB; core recombination site for the Gateway® BP reaction BP Clonase™
   6616..6632    -  promoter       copia promoter (fragment): strong promoter from the Drosophila transposable element copia (Sinclair et al., 1986)
