[The description below was written by a language model from this plasmid's Addgene catalogue record and pLannotate feature annotations shown in this document.]
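Description:
actc1b-TCAP-mKate2 is a 9,671 nt zebrafish expression plasmid made by Gateway recombination of the zebrafish telethonin gene (tcap) into the destination vector pDEST-actc1b-mKate2-ccdb. The stated purpose is muscle-specific expression of telethonin fused to mKate2 in zebrafish. It is propagated in E. coli as a high-copy plasmid using a ColE1/pUC-type origin, with ampicillin selection provided by the β-lactamase gene and its own promoter. Remnants of a pBluescript-type backbone are also annotated, including a partial M13 origin, lac promoter/operator elements, a T3 promoter and a fragment of the multiple cloning site.

In the feature table, the TCAP coding region lies in the unannotated interval between attB1 and attB2. It is followed immediately by the coding sequence for mKate2, a monomeric far-red fluorescent protein, which gives the C-terminal fusion described in the catalogue entry. An SV40 polyadenylation signal terminates the transcript, and an attB3 site follows it. The actc1b promoter implied by the name and backbone is not itself annotated. It presumably occupies the long stretch between attB4 and attB1 across the plasmid's circular junction, where only a short, probably spurious, match to the copia promoter is called. A second, oppositely oriented SV40 poly(A) signal and a fragment matching medaka tyrosinase are also annotated in the vector backbone, but the record does not explain their role.

Sequencing found a V84A substitution in TCAP, which the depositor comments say should not affect plasmid function. The construct serves as a live fluorescent marker of telethonin localisation in zebrafish muscle, and the associated study addressed T-tubule formation.
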