Addgene plasmid #109496: actc1b-TCAP-mKate2
Purpose: Muscle specific zebrafish expression of mKate2 fused to telethonin
Depositing lab: Rob Parton. Depositing organization: University of Queensland, Institute for Molecular Bioscience. Publication: In vivo cell biological screening identifies an endocytic capture mechanism for T-tubule formation. Hall TE, Martel N, Ariotti N, Xiong Z, Lo HP, Ferguson C, Rae J, Lim YW, Parton RG. Nat Commun. 2020 Jul 24;11(1):3711. doi: 10.1038/s41467-020-17486-w. PubMed 32709891.
Backbone
  Vector backbone: pDEST-actc1b-mKate2-ccdb
  Vector type: Zebrafish plasmids
Growth in bacteria
  Bacterial resistance: Ampicillin, 100 μg/mL
  Growth temperature: 37°C
  Growth strain: DH5alpha
  Copy number: High Copy
Gene/Insert
  Gene/Insert name: TCAP
  Species: D. rerio (zebrafish)
  Mutation: Please see Depositor Comments
  Entrez Gene: tcap
  Tag / fusion protein: mKate2 (C terminal on insert)
  Cloning method: Gateway Cloning
Terms and licenses: Academic/Nonprofit Terms; Industry Terms: Not Available to Industry
Depositor comments: Addgene NGS found a V84A amino acid change in the TCAP translation that should not affect plasmid function
How to cite: actc1b-TCAP-mKate2 was a gift from Rob Parton (Addgene plasmid # 109496 ; http://n2t.net/addgene:109496 ; RRID:Addgene_109496)
